Addgene plasmid #46033: tetO-Myocd
Depositing lab: John Gearhart. Depositing organization: University of Pennsylvania. Publication: Optimization of direct fibroblast reprogramming to cardiomyocytes using calcium activity as a functional measure of success. Addis RC, Ifkovits JL, Pinto F, Kellam LD, Esteso P, Rentschler S, Christoforou N, Epstein JA, Gearhart JD. J Mol Cell Cardiol. 2013 Apr 13;60C:97-106. doi: 10.1016/j.yjmcc.2013.04.004. PubMed 23591016.
Backbone
  Vector backbone: tetO-Gateway
  Total vector size (bp): 10000
  Modifications to backbone: Myocd cloned into Gateway site of tetO-Gateway
  Vector type: Mammalian Expression, Lentiviral
Growth in bacteria
  Bacterial resistance: Ampicillin, 100 μg/mL
  Growth temperature: 37°C
  Growth strain: Stbl3
  Copy number: High Copy
Gene/Insert
  Gene/Insert name: Myocd
  Species: M. musculus (mouse)
  Insert size (bp): 3000
  Entrez Gene: Myocd (a.k.a. BSAC2A, Srfcp)
  Promoter: tetO
  Cloning method: Gateway Cloning
  Sequencing primers: 5′ T7
Terms and licenses: Academic/Nonprofit Terms; Industry Terms: Not Available to Industry
How to cite: tetO-Myocd was a gift from John Gearhart (Addgene plasmid # 46033 ; http://n2t.net/addgene:46033 ; RRID:Addgene_46033)
