[The description below was written by a language model from this plasmid's Addgene catalogue record and pLannotate feature annotations shown in this document.]
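Description:
tetO-Myocd is a doxycycline-inducible lentiviral transfer plasmid for expressing mouse myocardin (Myocd) in mammalian cells, made by Gateway recombination of the Myocd coding sequence into the tetO-Gateway backbone. It is propagated in E. coli through a high-copy ColE1/pUC-type origin with ampicillin selection (AmpR), and it also carries an f1 origin. Outside the viral cassette, an SV40/EM7-driven BleoR cassette with an SV40 poly(A) signal is annotated, which could confer Zeocin resistance in transfected cells or bacteria but would not be packaged into virus. The catalogue lists the total size as about 10 kb, whereas the sequenced record is roughly 11.5 kb.

The viral portion has a third-generation-style layout. A CMV enhancer/promoter fused to a truncated HIV-1 5' LTR drives genomic RNA production in packaging cells. This is followed by the Ψ packaging signal with a gag fragment, the RRE for Rev-dependent nuclear export, and the cPPT/CTS. The internal expression unit consists of a tetracycline response element (tetO repeats) joined to a minimal CMV promoter, so transcription depends on a tetracycline-controlled transactivator, which is not annotated on this plasmid and would have to be supplied separately. Downstream lie a T7 promoter (the sequencing primer site), attB1, the approximately 3 kb Myocd ORF, attB2 and a V5 epitope tag sequence; the record does not say whether V5 is fused in frame to Myocd. A WPRE enhances transcript expression, and the cassette ends with a truncated 3' LTR and a bGH poly(A) signal.

Myocardin is an SRF cofactor that is important in cardiac and smooth muscle differentiation. The associated publication concerns optimizing direct reprogramming of fibroblasts to cardiomyocytes, which is consistent with use of this vector for inducible delivery of Myocd as a reprogramming factor.
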