Features (pLannotate 1.2.2; 35 found; start..end, strand, type, name):
    234..822     -  rep_origin     ori: high-copy-number ColE1/pMB1/pBR322/pUC origin of replication
    993..1853    -  CDS            AmpR: β-lactamase; bla; confers resistance to ampicillin, carbenicillin, and related antibiotics
   1854..1958    -  promoter       AmpR promoter: bla
   2017..2069    -  misc_feature   bom (fragment): basis of mobility region from pBR322
   2224..2603    +  enhancer       CMV enhancer: human cytomegalovirus immediate early enhancer
   2604..2803    +  promoter       CMV promoter: human cytomegalovirus (CMV) immediate early promoter
   2821..3001    +  LTR            5' LTR (truncated): truncated 5' long terminal repeat (LTR) from HIV-1
   3048..3173    +  misc_feature   HIV-1 Ψ: packaging signal of human immunodeficiency virus type 1
   3157..3520    +  CDS            HIV-1 gag (fragment): gag protein from human immunodeficiency virus 1; gag
   3666..3899    +  misc_feature   RRE: The Rev response element (RRE) of HIV-1 allows for Rev-dependent mRNA export from the nucleus to the cytoplasm.
   4276..4376    +  CDS            Rev (fragment): human immunodeficiency virus 1 (HIV-1) Rev protein; rev; enhances nuclear export of unspliced and incompletely spliced viral mRNAs
   4426..4543    +  misc_feature   cPPT/CTS: central polypurine tract and central termination sequence of HIV-1
   4583..4797    +  protein_bind   tetracycline response element (fragment): contains seven copies of the tetracycline operator tetO tetracycline repressor TetR
   4815..4853    +  promoter       minimal CMV promoter: human cytomegalovirus (CMV) immediate early promoter
   4953..4971    +  promoter       T7 promoter: promoter for bacteriophage T7 RNA polymerase
   5004..5024    +  protein_bind   attB1: mutant version of attB; core recombination site for the Gateway® BP reaction BP Clonase™
   5045..7993    +  CDS            Myocd: MYCD_MOUSE - Also known as Bsac2, Mycd, Srfcp. Experimental evidence at protein level: Swiss-Prot protein existence level 1. Smooth muscle cells (SM) and cardiac muscle cells-specific transcriptional factor which uses the canonical single or multiple CArG boxes DNA sequence. Acts as a cofactor of serum response factor (SRF) with the potential to modulate SRF-target genes. Plays a crucial role in cardiogenesis, urinary bladder development, and differentiation of the smooth muscle cell lineage (myogenesis). Isoform 1 mediates the cardiac transcription factor MEF2C-dependent transcription. Isofor
   8010..8030    -  protein_bind   attB2: mutant version of attB; core recombination site for the Gateway® BP reaction BP Clonase™
   8057..8098    +  CDS            V5 tag: epitope tag from simian virus 5
   8152..8175    +  misc_feature   MCS (fragment): pBluescript multiple cloning site
   8175..8763    +  misc_feature   WPRE: woodchuck hepatitis virus posttranscriptional regulatory element
   8700..9281    +  CDS            nef (fragment): NEF_HV1H2 - Experimental evidence at protein level: Swiss-Prot protein existence level 1. Extracellular Nef protein targets CD4(+) T-lymphocytes for apoptosis by interacting with CXCR4 surface receptors. From Human immunodeficiency virus type 1 group M subtype B (isolate HXB2) (HIV-1).
   9288..9468    +  LTR            5' LTR (truncated): truncated 5' long terminal repeat (LTR) from HIV-1
   9500..9724    +  polyA_signal   bGH poly(A) signal: bovine growth hormone polyadenylation signal
   9728..9749    +  promoter       SV40 promoter (fragment): SV40 enhancer and early promoter
   9770..10198   +  rep_origin     f1 ori (sequence partly withheld): f1 bacteriophage origin of replication; arrow indicates direction of (+) strand synthesis
  10212..10541   +  promoter       SV40 promoter: SV40 enhancer and early promoter
  10589..10636   +  promoter       EM7 promoter: synthetic bacterial promoter&nbsp
  10655..11029   +  CDS            BleoR: antibiotic-binding protein; Sh ble from Streptoalloteichus hindustanus; confers resistance to bleomycin, phleomycin, and Zeocin™
  11039..11164   +  CDS            ble (fragment): BLE_KLEPN - Experimental evidence at protein level: Swiss-Prot protein existence level 1. Binding protein with a strong affinity to the bleomycin family of antibiotics. Binds to CL990; an antimitotic-antibiotic compound. From Klebsiella pneumoniae.
  11159..11280   +  polyA_signal   SV40 poly(A) signal: SV40 polyadenylation signal
  11351..11373   -  protein_bind   lac operator (fragment): The lac repressor binds to the lac operator to inhibit transcription in E. coli. This inhibition can be relieved by adding lactose or isopropyl-β-D-thiogalactopyranoside (IPTG). lac repressor encoded by lacI
  11377..11407   -  promoter       lac promoter: promoter for the E. coli lac operon
  11422..11443   -  protein_bind   CAP binding site: CAP binding activates transcription in the presence of cAMP. E. coli catabolite activator protein
  11456..51      -  CDS            lacI (fragment) (across the origin): lac repressor; lacI; The lac repressor binds to the lac operator to inhibit transcription in E. coli. This inhibition can be relieved by adding lactose or isopropyl-β-D-thiogalactopyranoside (IPTG).
>Addgene plasmid #46033 | tetO-Myocd | addgene full sequence | sequence record 137248 | Addgene NGS result
CATTAATGAATCGGCCAACGCGCGGGGAGAGGCGGTTTGCGTATTGGGCGCTCTTCCGCTTCCTCGCTCA
CTGACTCGCTGCGCTCGGTCGTTCGGCTGCGGCGAGCGGTATCAGCTCACTCAAAGGCGGTAATACGGTT
ATCCACAGAATCAGGGGATAACGCAGGAAAGAACATGTGAGCAAAAGGCCAGCAAAAGGCCAGGAACCGT
AAAAAGGCCGCGTTGCTGGCGTTTTTCCATAGGCTCCGCCCCCCTGACGAGCATCACAAAAATCGACGCT
CAAGTCAGAGGTGGCGAAACCCGACAGGACTATAAAGATACCAGGCGTTTCCCCCTGGAAGCTCCCTCGT
GCGCTCTCCTGTTCCGACCCTGCCGCTTACCGGATACCTGTCCGCCTTTCTCCCTTCGGGAAGCGTGGCG
CTTTCTCATAGCTCACGCTGTAGGTATCTCAGTTCGGTGTAGGTCGTTCGCTCCAAGCTGGGCTGTGTGC
ACGAACCCCCCGTTCAGCCCGACCGCTGCGCCTTATCCGGTAACTATCGTCTTGAGTCCAACCCGGTAAG
ACACGACTTATCGCCACTGGCAGCAGCCACTGGTAACAGGATTAGCAGAGCGAGGTATGTAGGCGGTGCT
ACAGAGTTCTTGAAGTGGTGGCCTAACTACGGCTACACTAGAAGAACAGTATTTGGTATCTGCGCTCTGC
TGAAGCCAGTTACCTTCGGAAAAAGAGTTGGTAGCTCTTGATCCGGCAAACAAACCACCGCTGGTAGCGG
TGGTTTTTTTGTTTGCAAGCAGCAGATTACGCGCAGAAAAAAAGGATCTCAAGAAGATCCTTTGATCTTT
TCTACGGGGTCTGACGCTCAGTGGAACGAAAACTCACGTTAAGGGATTTTGGTCATGAGATTATCAAAAA
GGATCTTCACCTAGATCCTTTTAAATTAAAAATGAAGTTTTAAATCAATCTAAAGTATATATGAGTAAAC
TTGGTCTGACAGTTACCAATGCTTAATCAGTGAGGCACCTATCTCAGCGATCTGTCTATTTCGTTCATCC
ATAGTTGCCTGACTCCCCGTCGTGTAGATAACTACGATACGGGAGGGCTTACCATCTGGCCCCAGTGCTG
CAATGATACCGCGAGACCCACGCTCACCGGCTCCAGATTTATCAGCAATAAACCAGCCAGCCGGAAGGGC
CGAGCGCAGAAGTGGTCCTGCAACTTTATCCGCCTCCATCCAGTCTATTAATTGTTGCCGGGAAGCTAGA
GTAAGTAGTTCGCCAGTTAATAGTTTGCGCAACGTTGTTGCCATTGCTACAGGCATCGTGGTGTCACGCT
CGTCGTTTGGTATGGCTTCATTCAGCTCCGGTTCCCAACGATCAAGGCGAGTTACATGATCCCCCATGTT
GTGCAAAAAAGCGGTTAGCTCCTTCGGTCCTCCGATCGTTGTCAGAAGTAAGTTGGCCGCAGTGTTATCA
CTCATGGTTATGGCAGCACTGCATAATTCTCTTACTGTCATGCCATCCGTAAGATGCTTTTCTGTGACTG
GTGAGTACTCAACCAAGTCATTCTGAGAATAGTGTATGCGGCGACCGAGTTGCTCTTGCCCGGCGTCAAT
ACGGGATAATACCGCGCCACATAGCAGAACTTTAAAAGTGCTCATCATTGGAAAACGTTCTTCGGGGCGA
AAACTCTCAAGGATCTTACCGCTGTTGAGATCCAGTTCGATGTAACCCACTCGTGCACCCAACTGATCTT
CAGCATCTTTTACTTTCACCAGCGTTTCTGGGTGAGCAAAAACAGGAAGGCAAAATGCCGCAAAAAAGGG
AATAAGGGCGACACGGAAATGTTGAATACTCATACTCTTCCTTTTTCAATATTATTGAAGCATTTATCAG
GGTTATTGTCTCATGAGCGGATACATATTTGAATGTATTTAGAAAAATAAACAAATAGGGGTTCCGCGCA
CATTTCCCCGAAAAGTGCCACCTGACGTCGACGGATCGGGAGATCTCCCGATCCCCTATGGTGCACTCTC
AGTACAATCTGCTCTGATGCCGCATAGTTAAGCCAGTATCTGCTCCCTGCTTGTGTGTTGGAGGTCGCTG
AGTAGTGCGCGAGCAAAATTTAAGCTACAACAAGGCAAGGCTTGACCGACAATTGCATGAAGAATCTGCT
TAGGGTTAGGCGTTTTGCGCTGCTTCGCGATGTACGGGCCAGATATACGCGTTGACATTGATTATTGACT
AGTTATTAATAGTAATCAATTACGGGGTCATTAGTTCATAGCCCATATATGGAGTTCCGCGTTACATAAC
TTACGGTAAATGGCCCGCCTGGCTGACCGCCCAACGACCCCCGCCCATTGACGTCAATAATGACGTATGT
TCCCATAGTAACGCCAATAGGGACTTTCCATTGACGTCAATGGGTGGAGTATTTACGGTAAACTGCCCAC
TTGGCAGTACATCAAGTGTATCATATGCCAAGTACGCCCCCTATTGACGTCAATGACGGTAAATGGCCCG
CCTGGCATTATGCCCAGTACATGACCTTATGGGACTTTCCTACTTGGCAGTACATCTACGTATTAGTCAT
CGCTATTACCATGGTGATGCGGTTTTGGCAGTACATCAATGGGCGTGGATAGCGGTTTGACTCACGGGGA
TTTCCAAGTCTCCACCCCATTGACGTCAATGGGAGTTTGTTTTGGCACCAAAATCAACGGGACTTTCCAA
AATGTCGTAACAACTCCGCCCCATTGACGCAAATGGGCGGTAGGCGTGTACGGTGGGAGGTCTATATAAG
CAGCGCGTTTTGCCTGTACTGGGTCTCTCTGGTTAGACCAGATCTGAGCCTGGGAGCTCTCTGGCTAACT
AGGGAACCCACTGCTTAAGCCTCAATAAAGCTTGCCTTGAGTGCTTCAAGTAGTGTGTGCCCGTCTGTTG
TGTGACTCTGGTAACTAGAGATCCCTCAGACCCTTTTAGTCAGTGTGGAAAATCTCTAGCAGTGGCGCCC
GAACAGGGACTTGAAAGCGAAAGGGAAACCAGAGGAGCTCTCTCGACGCAGGACTCGGCTTGCTGAAGCG
CGCACGGCAAGAGGCGAGGGGCGGCGACTGGTGAGTACGCCAAAAATTTTGACTAGCGGAGGCTAGAAGG
AGAGAGATGGGTGCGAGAGCGTCAGTATTAAGCGGGGGAGAATTAGATCGCGATGGGAAAAAATTCGGTT
AAGGCCAGGGGGAAAGAAAAAATATAAATTAAAACATATAGTATGGGCAAGCAGGGAGCTAGAACGATTC
GCAGTTAATCCTGGCCTGTTAGAAACATCAGAAGGCTGTAGACAAATACTGGGACAGCTACAACCATCCC
TTCAGACAGGATCAGAAGAACTTAGATCATTATATAATACAGTAGCAACCCTCTATTGTGTGCATCAAAG
GATAGAGATAAAAGACACCAAGGAAGCTTTAGACAAGATAGAGGAAGAGCAAAACAAAAGTAAGACCACC
GCACAGCAAGCGGCCGCTGATCTTCAGACCTGGAGGAGGAGATATGAGGGACAATTGGAGAAGTGAATTA
TATAAATATAAAGTAGTAAAAATTGAACCATTAGGAGTAGCACCCACCAAGGCAAAGAGAAGAGTGGTGC
AGAGAGAAAAAAGAGCAGTGGGAATAGGAGCTTTGTTCCTTGGGTTCTTGGGAGCAGCAGGAAGCACTAT
GGGCGCAGCGTCAATGACGCTGACGGTACAGGCCAGACAATTATTGTCTGGTATAGTGCAGCAGCAGAAC
AATTTGCTGAGGGCTATTGAGGCGCAACAGCATCTGTTGCAACTCACAGTCTGGGGCATCAAGCAGCTCC
AGGCAAGAATCCTGGCTGTGGAAAGATACCTAAAGGATCAACAGCTCCTGGGGATTTGGGGTTGCTCTGG
AAAACTCATTTGCACCACTGCTGTGCCTTGGAATGCTAGTTGGAGTAATAAATCTCTGGAACAGATTTGG
AATCACACGACCTGGATGGAGTGGGACAGAGAAATTAACAATTACACAAGCTTAATACACTCCTTAATTG
AAGAATCGCAAAACCAGCAAGAAAAGAATGAACAAGAATTATTGGAATTAGATAAATGGGCAAGTTTGTG
GAATTGGTTTAACATAACAAATTGGCTGTGGTATATAAAATTATTCATAATGATAGTAGGAGGCTTGGTA
GGTTTAAGAATAGTTTTTGCTGTACTTTCTATAGTGAATAGAGTTAGGCAGGGATATTCACCATTATCGT
TTCAGACCCACCTCCCAACCCCGAGGGGACCCGACAGGCCCGAAGGAATAGAAGAAGAAGGTGGAGAGAG
AGACAGAGACAGATCCATTCGATTAGTGAACGGATCGGCACTGCGTGCGCCAATTCTGCAGACAAATGGC
AGTATTCATCCACAATTTTAAAAGAAAAGGGGGGATTGGGGGGTACAGTGCAGGGGAAAGAATAGTAGAC
ATAATAGCAACAGACATACAAACTAAAGAATTACAAAAACAAATTACAAAAATTCAAAATTTTCGGGTTT
ATTACAGGGACAGCAGAGATCCAGTTTGGTTATCGAGTTTACCACTCCCTATCAGTGATAGAGAAAAGTG
AAAGTCGAGTTTACCACTCCCTATCAGTGATAGAGAAAAGTGAAAGTCGAGTTTACCACTCCCTATCAGT
GATAGAGAAAAGTGAAAGTCGAGTTTACCACTCCCTATCAGTGATAGAGAAAAGTGAAAGTCGAGTTTAC
CACTCCCTATCAGTGATAGAGAAAAGTGAAAGTCGAGCTCGGTACCCGGGTCGAGGTAGGCGTGTACGGT
GGGAGGCCTATATAAGCAGAGCTCGTTTAGTGAACCGTCAGATCGCCTGGAGACGCCATCCACGCTGTTT
TGACCTCCATAGAAGACACCGGGACCGATCCAGCCTCCGCGGCCCCGAATTGTAATACGACTCACTATAG
GGAGACCCAAGCTGGCTAGGTAAGCTTGATCAACAAGTTTGTACAAAAAAGCAGAAGGGCCGTCAAGGCC
CACCATGACACTCCTGGGGTCTGAACACTCTTTGCTGATTAGAAGGAAGTTCCGATCAGTCTTACAGTTA
CGGCTTCAACAGAGAAGGACCCAGGAGCAGCTGGCTAACCAAGGCTTAATACCGCCACTGAAAGGTCCAA
CTGAATTCCATGACCCGAGAAAACAATTGGATAGTGCCAAGACTGAAGATTCCCTGAGGCGCAAGGGCAG
AAACAGGTCCGACCGTGCCAGCCTGGTTACTATGCACATTCTCCAAGCCTCCACGGCAGAAAGGTCCATT
CCAACTGCTCAGATGAAGCTCAAAAGAGCCCGCCTTGCAGATGACCTCAATGAGAAGATCGCTCTCCGCC
CAGGGCCCTTGGAACTGGTGGAGAAGAACATTCTGCCGATGGATTCTTCCGTGAAAGAGGCTATAAAAGG
TACTGAGGTGAGCCTCTCCAAGGCAGCAGATGCATTCGCCTTTGAGGATGACAGCAGTAGAGATGGGCTC
TCTCCAGATCAGGCTAGGAGCGAGGACCCCCAGGGCTCTACAGGATCCACCCCAGACATCAAATCCACTG
AGGCTCCTCTGGACACAATCCAGGATCTCACTCCTGGCTCAGAAAGTGACAAGAATGATGCAGCCTCCCA
GCCAGGCAACCAGTCAGACCCTGGGAAGCAGGTTCTCGGCCCCCTCAGCACCCCGATTCCTGTGCACACT
GCTGTAAAGTCCAAGTCTTTGGGTGACAGTAAGAACCGCCACAAAAAGCCCAAAGACCCCAAACCAAAGG
TGAAGAAGCTCAAATACCATCAGTACATCCCCCCAGACCAGAAGGCAGAGAAGTCTCCCCCACCCATGGA
CTCTGCCTATGCCCGGCTGCTCCAGCAACAGCAGCTATTCCTGCAGCTACAGATCCTCAGCCAGCAGCAG
CAACAGCAGCAGCAACAGCAGCAGCAGCAACAGCAGCAGCAGCAGCAGCAGCAGCGGTTCAGCTACCCTG
GGATGCACCAAACACACCTCAAAGAACCAAATGAACAGATGGCCAGAAATCCGAATCCTTCTTCAACACC
ACTGAGCAATACCCCTCTATCCCCTGTCAAAAATAGCATTTCTGGACAAACTGGTGTTTCTTCTCTCAAA
CCAGGCCCCCTCCCACCCAACCTGGATGATCTCAAGGTGTCAGAGTTAAGACAACAGCTTCGAATCCGGG
GCTTGCCAGTGTCAGGCACCAAGACAGCGCTGGTGGACCGGCTTCGTCCCTTCCAGGATTGTGCTGGCAA
CCCTGTGCCCAACTTTGGGGACATCACAACTGTCACCTTTCCTGTCACGCCCAACACCTTGCCCAGTTAT
CAGTCCTCCCCGACAGGCTTCTACCACTTTGGCAGCACAAGCTCCAGCCCACCCATCTCCCCCGCCTCAT
CTGACTTGTCCGCTGCAGGGTCCCTGCCAGACACCTTCACCGATGCGTCACCTGGCTTCGGCCTGCACGC
ATCTCCGGTGCCCGCCTGCACGGACGAGAGTCTGCTGAGCAGCCTGAATGGGGGCTCGGGCCCCTCCGAG
CCTGATGGGCTAGACTCTGAGAAGGACAAGATGCTGGTGGAGAAGCAGAAAGTGATCAACCAGCTCACCT
GGAAGCTGCGGCAAGAGCAGCGGCAGGTGGAAGAGCTGAGAATGCAACTGCAGAAGCAGAAGAGCAGCTG
CAGCGACCAGAAGCCACTGCCCTTCTTGGCCACCACCATCAAACAGGAAGATGTCTCCAGCTGCCCCTTC
GCACCCCAGCAGGCGTCTGGGAAGGGACAGGGCCACAGCTCTGACAGTCCCCCTCCGGCTTGTGAGACGG
CTCAGCTGCTGCCTCACTGTGTGGAGTCCTCAGGTCAAACCCATGTACTCTCGTCCACGTTTCTCAGCCC
CCAGTGCTCCCCTCAGCACTCGCCCCTGGGGGGCCTGAAGAGCCCGCAGCACATCAGCCTGCCTCCATCA
CCCAACAACCATTACTTCCTGGCTTCCTCTTCGGGAGCTCAGAGAGAGAACCATGGGGTCTCTTCACCCA
GCAGCAGCCAAGGGTGCGCACAGAACTCAGGGGCACACGAAGGCCATTCTTCTAGCTTCTCTTCCCCAGC
TTCCAGCCTCCATCAGCCTTTCTCTGGCACCCAAGCAGACAGCAGTCACAGTGCTGGGCTCAACCCTTGT
CCCAAAAGCCCAAGTATTCATCCAAAGATGACTGGTTTACAATCTTCTGACAAGGTGGGGCCAACGTTTT
CAATTCCATCCCCAACTTTTTCTAAGTCAAGTTCAGCAGTTTCAGATATCACCCAGCCCCCATCCTATGA
AGATGCAGTGAAGCAGCAAATGACTCGGAGTCAGCAGATGGACGAACTCCTGGATGTCCTCATTGAAAGT
GGAGAAATGCCAGCCGATGCCAGGGAAGATCATTCATGTCTTCAGAAAATTCCAAAGATCCCTGGGTCCT
CCTGCAGCCCAACTGCCATCCCCCCGAAGCCCTCGGCTTCCTTTGAGCAGGCATCTTCGGGAGGCCAGAT
GGCCTTCGATCACTACGCCAACGACAGTGACGAACACCTGGAAGTCTTATTGAATTCTCACAGCCCCATC
GGAAAGGTGAGCGATGTTACCCTCCTCAAAATCGGAAGCGAGGAGCCTCCTTTTGACAGCATCATGGATG
GCTTCCCAGGGAAGGCTGCGGAAGATCTCTTCAGTGCTCACGAGCTCTTGCCTGGGCCCCTCTCCCCGAT
GCATGCACAGTTGTCACCTCCTTCTGTGGACAGCAGTGGTCTGCAGCTGAGCTTCACGGAATCTCCTTGG
GAAACAATGGAATGGCTGGACCTCACTCCACCTAGTTCCACGCCAGGCTTCAGCAACCTTACCTCCAGTG
GGCCCAGCATTTTCAACATCGATTTTCTGGATGTTACAGATCTTAATCTGAATTCCCCTATGGATCTCCA
CTTACAGCAGTGGTAGGGCCTCATGGGCCCAGCTTTCTTGTACAAAGTGGTTGATCTAGAGGGCCCGCGG
TTCGAAGGTAAGCCTATCCCTAACCCTCTCCTCGGTCTCGATTCTACGCGTACCGGTCATCATCACCATC
ACCATTGAGTTTAAACCCGCTGATCAGCCTCAATTCGATATCAAGCTTATCGATAATCAACCTCTGGATT
ACAAAATTTGTGAAAGATTGACTGGTATTCTTAACTATGTTGCTCCTTTTACGCTATGTGGATACGCTGC
TTTAATGCCTTTGTATCATGCTATTGCTTCCCGTATGGCTTTCATTTTCTCCTCCTTGTATAAATCCTGG
TTGCTGTCTCTTTATGAGGAGTTGTGGCCCGTTGTCAGGCAACGTGGCGTGGTGTGCACTGTGTTTGCTG
ACGCAACCCCCACTGGTTGGGGCATTGCCACCACCTGTCAGCTCCTTTCCGGGACTTTCGCTTTCCCCCT
CCCTATTGCCACGGCGGAACTCATCGCCGCCTGCCTTGCCCGCTGCTGGACAGGGGCTCGGCTGTTGGGC
ACTGACAATTCCGTGGTGTTGTCGGGGAAATCATCGTCCTTTCCTTGGCTGCTCGCCTGTGTTGCCACCT
GGATTCTGCGCGGGACGTCCTTCTGCTACGTCCCTTCGGCCCTCAATCCAGCGGACCTTCCTTCCCGCGG
CCTGCTGCCGGCTCTGCGGCCTCTTCCGCGTCTTCGCCTTCGCCCTCAGACGAGTCGGATCTCCCTTTGG
GCCGCCTCCCCGCATCGATACCGTCGACCTCGAGACCTAGAAAAACATGGAGCAATCACAAGTAGCAATA
CAGCAGCTACCAATGCTGATTGTGCCTGGCTAGAAGCACAAGAGGAGGAGGAGGTGGGTTTTCCAGTCAC
ACCTCAGGTACCTTTAAGACCAATGACTTACAAGGCAGCTGTAGATCTTAGCCACTTTTTAAAAGAAAAG
GGGGGACTGGAAGGGCTAATTCACTCCCAACGAAGACAAGATATCCTTGATCTGTGGATCTACCACACAC
AAGGCTACTTCCCTGATTGGCAGAACTACACACCAGGGCCAGGGATCAGATATCCACTGACCTTTGGATG
GTGCTACAAGCTAGTACCAGTTGAGCAAGAGAAGGTAGAAGAAGCCAATGAAGGAGAGAACACCCGCTTG
TTACACCCTGTGAGCCTGCATGGGATGGATGACCCGGAGAGAGAAGTATTAGAGTGGAGGTTTGACAGCC
GCCTAGCATTTCATCACATGGCCCGAGAGCTGCATCCGGACTGTACTGGGTCTCTCTGGTTAGACCAGAT
CTGAGCCTGGGAGCTCTCTGGCTAACTAGGGAACCCACTGCTTAAGCCTCAATAAAGCTTGCCTTGAGTG
CTTCAAGTAGTGTGTGCCCGTCTGTTGTGTGACTCTGGTAACTAGAGATCCCTCAGACCCTTTTAGTCAG
TGTGGAAAATCTCTAGCAGGGCCCGTTTAAACCCGCTGATCAGCCTCGACTGTGCCTTCTAGTTGCCAGC
CATCTGTTGTTTGCCCCTCCCCCGTGCCTTCCTTGACCCTGGAAGGTGCCACTCCCACTGTCCTTTCCTA
ATAAAATGAGGAAATTGCATCGCATTGTCTGAGTAGGTGTCATTCTATTCTGGGGGGTGGGGTGGGGCAG
GACAGCAAGGGGGAGGATTGGGAAGACAATAGCAGGCATGCTGGGGATGCGGTGGGCTCTATGGCTTCTG
AGGCGGAAAGAACCAGCTGGGGCTCTAGGGGGTATCCCC
[124 nt withheld, positions 9770-9893]
C
[91 nt withheld, positions 9895-9985]
A
[49 nt withheld, positions 9987-10035]
CCTTTGACGTTGGAGTCCACGTTCTTT
[37 nt withheld, positions 10063-10099]
ACCCTATCTCGGTCTATTCTTTTGATTTATAAGGGATTTTGCCGATTTCGGCCTATTGGTTAAAAAATGA
GCTGATTTAACAAAAATTTAACGCGAATTAATTCTGTGGAATGTGTGTCAGTTAGGGTGTGGAAAGTCCC
CAGGCTCCCCAGCAGGCAGAAGTATGCAAAGCATGCATCTCAATTAGTCAGCAACCAGGTGTGGAAAGTC
CCCAGGCTCCCCAGCAGGCAGAAGTATGCAAAGCATGCATCTCAATTAGTCAGCAACCATAGTCCCGCCC
CTAACTCCGCCCATCCCGCCCCTAACTCCGCCCAGTTCCGCCCATTCTCCGCCCCATGGCTGACTAATTT
TTTTTATTTATGCAGAGGCCGAGGCCGCCTCTGCCTCTGAGCTATTCCAGAAGTAGTGAGGAGGCTTTTT
TGGAGGCCTAGGCTTTTGCAAAAAGCTCCCGGGAGCTTGTATATCCATTTTCGGATCTGATCAGCACGTG
TTGACAATTAATCATCGGCATAGTATATCGGCATAGTATAATACGACAAGGTGAGGAACTAAACCATGGC
CAAGTTGACCAGTGCCGTTCCGGTGCTCACCGCGCGCGACGTCGCCGGAGCGGTCGAGTTCTGGACCGAC
CGGCTCGGGTTCTCCCGGGACTTCGTGGAGGACGACTTCGCCGGTGTGGTCCGGGACGACGTGACCCTGT
TCATCAGCGCGGTCCAGGACCAGGTGGTGCCGGACAACACCCTGGCCTGGGTGTGGGTGCGCGGCCTGGA
CGAGCTGTACGCCGAGTGGTCGGAGGTCGTGTCCACGAACTTCCGGGACGCCTCCGGGCCGGCCATGACC
GAGATCGGCGAGCAGCCGTGGGGGCGGGAGTTCGCCCTGCGCGACCCGGCCGGCAACTGCGTGCACTTCG
TGGCCGAGGAGCAGGACTGACACGTGCTACGAGATTTCGATTCCACCGCCGCCTTCTATGAAAGGTTGGG
CTTCGGAATCGTTTTCCGGGACGCCGGCTGGATGATCCTCCAGCGCGGGGATCTCATGCTGGAGTTCTTC
GCCCACCCCAACTTGTTTATTGCAGCTTATAATGGTTACAAATAAAGCAATAGCATCACAAATTTCACAA
ATAAAGCATTTTTTTCACTGCATTCTAGTTGTGGTTTGTCCAAACTCATCAATGTATCTTATCATGTCTG
TATACCGTCGACCTCTAGCTAGAGCTTGGCGTAATCATGGTCATAGCTGTTTCCTGTGTGAAATTGTTAT
CCGCTCACAATTCCACACAACATACGAGCCGGAAGCATAAAGTGTAAAGCCTGGGGTGCCTAATGAGTGA
GCTAACTCACATTAATTGCGTTGCGCTCACTGCCCGCTTTCCAGTCGGGAAACCTGTCGTGCCAGCTG
