>Addgene plasmid #46033 | tetO-Myocd | addgene partial sequence | sequence record 66646 | Futet-F 5'-CTCCATAGAAGACACCGGGA-3'
ATACGACTCACTATAGGGAGACCCAAGCTGGCTAGGTAAGCTTGATCAACAAGTTTGTACAAAAAAGCAG
AAGGGCCGTCAAGGCCCACCATGACACTCCTGGGGTCTGAACACTCTTTGCTGATTAGAAGGAAGTTCCG
ATCAGTCTTACAGTTACGGCTTCAACAGAGAAGGACCCAGGAGCAGCTGGCTAACCAAGGCTTAATACCG
CCACTGAAAGGTCCAACTGAATTCCATGACCCGAGAAAACAATTGGATAGTGCCAAGACTGAAGATTCCC
TGAGGCGCAAGGGCAGAAACAGGTCCGACCGTGCCAGCCTGGTTACTATGCACATTCTCCAAGCCTCCAC
GGCAGAAAGGTCCATTCCAACTGCTCAGATGAAGCTCAAAAGAGCCCGCCTTGCAGATGACCTCAATGAG
AAGATCGCTCTCCGCCCAGGGCCCTTGGAACTGGTGGAGAAGAACATTCTGCCGATGGATTCTTCCGTGA
AAGAGGCTATAAAAGGTACTGAGGTGAGCCTCTCCAAGGCAGCAGATGCATTCGCCTTTGAGGATGACAG
CAGTAGAGATGGGCTCTCTCCAGATCAGGCTAGGAGCGAGGACCCCCAGGGCTCTACAGGATCCACCCCA
GACATCAAATCCACTGAGGCTCCTCTGGACACAATCCAGGATCTCACTCCTGGCTCAGAAAGTGACAAGA
ATGATGCAGCCTCCCAGCCAGGCAACCAGTCAGACCCTGGGAAGCAGGTTCTCGGCCCCCTCAGCACCCC
GATTCCTGTGCACACTGCTGTAAAGTCCAAGTCTTT
