>Addgene plasmid #46033 | tetO-Myocd | addgene partial sequence | sequence record 66657 | WPRE-R 5'-CATAGCGTAAAAGGAGCAACA-3'
AATTTTGTAATCCAGAGGTTGATTATCGATAAGCTTGATATCGAATTGAGGCTGATCAGCGGGTTTAAAC
TCAATGGTGATGGTGATGATGACCGGTACGCGTAGAATCGAGACCGAGGAGAGGGTTAGGGATAGGCTTA
CCTTCGAACCGCGGGCCCTCTAGATCAACCACTTTGTACAAGAAAGCTGGGCCCATGAGGCCCTACCACT
GCTGTAAGTGGAGATCCATAGGGGAATTCAGATTAAGATCTGTAACATCCAGAAAATCGATGTTGAAAAT
GCTGGGCCCACTGGAGGTAAGGTTGCTGAAGCCTGGCGTGGAACTAGGTGGAGTGAGGTCCAGCCATTCC
ATTGTTTCCCAAGGAGATTCCGTGAAGCTCAGCTGCAGACCACTGCTGTCCACAGAAGGAGGTGACAACT
GTGCATGCATCGGGGAGAGGGGCCCAGGCAAGAGCTCGTGAGCACTGAAGAGATCTTCCGCAGCCTTCCC
TGGGAAGCCATCCATGATGCTGTCAAAAGGAGGCTCCTCGCTTCCGATTTTGAGGAGGGTAACATCGCTC
ACCTTTCCGATGGGGCTGTGAGAATTCAATAAGACTTCCAGGTGTTCGTCACTGTCGTTGGCGTAGTGAT
CGAAGGCCATCTGGCCTCCCGAAGATGCCTGCTCAAAGGAAGCCGAGGGCTTCGGGGGGATGGCAGTTGG
GCTGCAGGAGGACCCAGGGATCTTTGGAATTTTCTGAAGACATGAATGATCTTCCCTGGCATCGGCTGGC
ATTTCTCCACTTTCAATGAGGACATCCAGGAGTTCGTCCATCTGCTGACTCCGAGTCATTTGCTGCTTCA
CTGCATCTTCATAGGATGGGGGCTGGGTGATATCTGAAACTGCTGAACTTGACTTA
